>Addgene plasmid #31879 | pMito-LSSmKate2-N1 | depositor full sequence | sequence record 35998 | pMito-LSSmKate2-N1 sequence 4741 bps
TAGTTATTAATAGTAATCAATTACGGGGTCATTAGTTCATAGCCCATATATGGAGTTCCGCGTTACATAA
CTTACGGTAAATGGCCCGCCTGGCTGACCGCCCAACGACCCCCGCCCATTGACGTCAATAATGACGTATG
TTCCCATAGTAACGCCAATAGGGACTTTCCATTGACGTCAATGGGTGGAGTATTTACGGTAAACTGCCCA
CTTGGCAGTACATCAAGTGTATCATATGCCAAGTACGCCCCCTATTGACGTCAATGACGGTAAATGGCCC
GCCTGGCATTATGCCCAGTACATGACCTTATGGGACTTTCCTACTTGGCAGTACATCTACGTATTAGTCA
TCGCTATTACCATGGTGATGCGGTTTTGGCAGTACATCAATGGGCGTGGATAGCGGTTTGACTCACGGGG
ATTTCCAAGTCTCCACCCCATTGACGTCAATGGGAGTTTGTTTTGGCACCAAAATCAACGGGACTTTCCA
AAATGTCGTAACAACTCCGCCCCATTGACGCAAATGGGCGGTAGGCGTGTACGGTGGGAGGTCTATATAA
GCAGAGCTGGTTTAGTGAACCGTCAGATCCGCTAGCATGTCCGTCCTGACGCCGCTGCTGCTGCGGGGCT
TGACAGGCTCGGCCCGGCGGCTCCCAGTGCCGCGCGCCAAGATCCATTCGTTGGGGGATCCACCGGTCGC
CACCATGAGCGAGCTGATTAAGGAGAACATGCACATGAAGCTGTACATGGAAGGCACCGTGAACAACCAC
CACTTCAAGTGCACATCCGAGGGCGAAGGCAAGCCCTACGAGGGCACCCAGACCATGAGAATCAAGGTGG
TCGAGGGCGGCCCTCTACCCTTCGCCTTCGACATCTTGGCTACCAGCTTCATGTACGGCAGCTACACCTT
CATCAACCACACCCAGGGCATCCCCGACTTCTTTAAGCAGTCCTTCCCTGAGGGCTTCACATGGGAGAGA
GTCACCACATACGAAGACGGGGGCGTGCTGACCGCTACCCAGGACACCAGCCTCCAGGACGGTTGCCTCA
TCTACAACGTCAAGATCAGAGGGGTGAACTTCACATCCAACGGCCCTGTGATGCAGAAGAAAACACTCGG
CTGGGAGGCCGGCACCGAGATGCTGTACCCCGCTGACGGCGGCCTGGAAGGCAGATCTGACGACGCCCTG
AAGCTCGTGGGCGGGGGCCACCTGATCTGCAACTTGAAGAGCACATACAGATCCAAGAAACCCGCTAAGA
ATCTCAAGGTGCCCGGCGTCTACTATGTGGACCGAAGACTGGAAAGAATCAAGGAGGCCGACAAAGAGAC
CTACGTCGAGCAGCACGAGGTGGCTGTGGCCAGATACTGCGACCTCCCTAGCAAACTGGGGCACAAGCTT
AATTAAAGCGGCCGCGACTCTAGATCATAATCAGCCATACCACATTTGTAGAGGTTTTACTTGCTTTAAA
AAACCTCCCACACCTCCCCCTGAACCTGAAACATAAAATGAATGCAATTGTTGTTGTTAACTTGTTTATT
GCAGCTTATAATGGTTACAAATAAAGCAATAGCATCACAAATTTCACAAATAAAGCATTTTTTTCACTGC
ATTCTAGTTGTGGTTTGTCCAAACTCATCAATGTATCTTAAGGCGTAAATTGTAAGCGTTAATATTTTGT
TAAAATTCGCGTTAAATTTTTGTTAAATCAGCTCATTTTTTAACCAATAGGCCGAAATCGGCAAAATCCC
TTATAAATCAAAAGAATAGACCGAGATAGGGT
[37 nt withheld, positions 1783-1819]
AAAGAACGTGGACTCCAACGTCAAAGG
[49 nt withheld, positions 1847-1895]
T
[91 nt withheld, positions 1897-1987]
G
[124 nt withheld, positions 1989-2112]
CAGGTGGCACTTTTCGGGGAAATGTGCGCGGAACCCCTATTTGTTTATTTTTCTAAATACATTCAAATAT
GTATCCGCTCATGAGACAATAACCCTGATAAATGCTTCAATAATATTGAAAAAGGAAGAGTCCTGAGGCG
GAAAGAACCAGCTGTGGAATGTGTGTCAGTTAGGGTGTGGAAAGTCCCCAGGCTCCCCAGCAGGCAGAAG
TATGCAAAGCATGCATCTCAATTAGTCAGCAACCAGGTGTGGAAAGTCCCCAGGCTCCCCAGCAGGCAGA
AGTATGCAAAGCATGCATCTCAATTAGTCAGCAACCATAGTCCCGCCCCTAACTCCGCCCATCCCGCCCC
TAACTCCGCCCAGTTCCGCCCATTCTCCGCCCCATGGCTGACTAATTTTTTTTATTTATGCAGAGGCCGA
GGCCGCCTCGGCCTCTGAGCTATTCCAGAAGTAGTGAGGAGGCTTTTTTGGAGGCCTAGGCTTTTGCAAA
GATCGATCAAGAGACAGGATGAGGATCGTTTCGCATGATTGAACAAGATGGATTGCACGCAGGTTCTCCG
GCCGCTTGGGTGGAGAGGCTATTCGGCTATGACTGGGCACAACAGACAATCGGCTGCTCTGATGCCGCCG
TGTTCCGGCTGTCAGCGCAGGGGCGCCCGGTTCTTTTTGTCAAGACCGACCTGTCCGGTGCCCTGAATGA
ACTGCAAGACGAGGCAGCGCGGCTATCGTGGCTGGCCACGACGGGCGTTCCTTGCGCAGCTGTGCTCGAC
GTTGTCACTGAAGCGGGAAGGGACTGGCTGCTATTGGGCGAAGTGCCGGGGCAGGATCTCCTGTCATCTC
ACCTTGCTCCTGCCGAGAAAGTATCCATCATGGCTGATGCAATGCGGCGGCTGCATACGCTTGATCCGGC
TACCTGCCCATTCGACCACCAAGCGAAACATCGCATCGAGCGAGCACGTACTCGGATGGAAGCCGGTCTT
GTCGATCAGGATGATCTGGACGAAGAGCATCAGGGGCTCGCGCCAGCCGAACTGTTCGCCAGGCTCAAGG
CGAGCATGCCCGACGGCGAGGATCTCGTCGTGACCCATGGCGATGCCTGCTTGCCGAATATCATGGTGGA
AAATGGCCGCTTTTCTGGATTCATCGACTGTGGCCGGCTGGGTGTGGCGGACCGCTATCAGGACATAGCG
TTGGCTACCCGTGATATTGCTGAAGAGCTTGGCGGCGAATGGGCTGACCGCTTCCTCGTGCTTTACGGTA
TCGCCGCTCCCGATTCGCAGCGCATCGCCTTCTATCGCCTTCTTGACGAGTTCTTCTGAGCGGGACTCTG
GGGTTCGAAATGACCGACCAAGCGACGCCCAACCTGCCATCACGAGATTTCGATTCCACCGCCGCCTTCT
ATGAAAGGTTGGGCTTCGGAATCGTTTTCCGGGACGCCGGCTGGATGATCCTCCAGCGCGGGGATCTCAT
GCTGGAGTTCTTCGCCCACCCTAGGGGGAGGCTAACTGAAACACGGAAGGAGACAATACCGGAAGGAACC
CGCGCTATGACGGCAATAAAAAGACAGAATAAAACGCACGGTGTTGGGTCGTTTGTTCATAAACGCGGGG
TTCGGTCCCAGGGCTGGCACTCTGTCGATACCCCACCGAGACCCCATTGGGGCCAATACGCCCGCGTTTC
TTCCTTTTCCCCACCCCACCCCCCAAGTTCGGGTGAAGGCCCAGGGCTCGCAGCCAACGTCGGGGCGGCA
GGCCCTGCCATAGCCTCAGGTTACTCATATATACTTTAGATTGATTTAAAACTTCATTTTTAATTTAAAA
GGATCTAGGTGAAGATCCTTTTTGATAATCTCATGACCAAAATCCCTTAACGTGAGTTTTCGTTCCACTG
AGCGTCAGACCCCGTAGAAAAGATCAAAGGATCTTCTTGAGATCCTTTTTTTCTGCGCGTAATCTGCTGC
TTGCAAACAAAAAAACCACCGCTACCAGCGGTGGTTTGTTTGCCGGATCAAGAGCTACCAACTCTTTTTC
CGAAGGTAACTGGCTTCAGCAGAGCGCAGATACCAAATACTGTCCTTCTAGTGTAGCCGTAGTTAGGCCA
CCACTTCAAGAACTCTGTAGCACCGCCTACATACCTCGCTCTGCTAATCCTGTTACCAGTGGCTGCTGCC
AGTGGCGATAAGTCGTGTCTTACCGGGTTGGACTCAAGACGATAGTTACCGGATAAGGCGCAGCGGTCGG
GCTGAACGGGGGGTTCGTGCACACAGCCCAGCTTGGAGCGAACGACCTACACCGAACTGAGATACCTACA
GCGTGAGCTATGAGAAAGCGCCACGCTTCCCGAAGGGAGAAAGGCGGACAGGTATCCGGTAAGCGGCAGG
GTCGGAACAGGAGAGCGCACGAGGGAGCTTCCAGGGGGAAACGCCTGGTATCTTTATAGTCCTGTCGGGT
TTCGCCACCTCTGACTTGAGCGTCGATTTTTGTGATGCTCGTCAGGGGGGCGGAGCCTATGGAAAAACGC
CAGCAACGCGGCCTTTTTACGGTTCCTGGCCTTTTGCTGGCCTTTTGCTCACATGTTCTTTCCTGCGTTA
TCCCCTGATTCTGTGGATAACCGTATTACCGCCATGCAT
Features (pLannotate 1.2.2; 14 found; start..end, strand, type, name):
     61..364     +  enhancer       CMV enhancer: human cytomegalovirus immediate early enhancer
    365..568     +  promoter       CMV promoter: human cytomegalovirus (CMV) immediate early promoter
    597..671     +  CDS            COX8 presequence: mitochondrial presequence of human cytochrome c oxidase subunit VIII (Rizutto et al., 1989)
    705..1403    +  CDS            LSS-mKate2: LSS-mKate2 is a basic (constitutively fluorescent) long stokes shift fluorescent protein published in 2010, derived from Entacmaea quadricolor. It has very low acid sensitivity.
   1423..1506    +  CDS            large T antigen (fragment): large T antigen from SV40 (simian virus 40)
   1529..1650    +  polyA_signal   SV40 poly(A) signal: SV40 polyadenylation signal
   1684..2112    -  rep_origin     f1 ori (sequence partly withheld): f1 bacteriophage origin of replication; arrow indicates direction of (+) strand synthesis
   2139..2243    +  promoter       AmpR promoter: bla
   2245..2602    +  promoter       SV40 promoter: SV40 enhancer and early promoter
   2637..3431    +  CDS            NeoR/KanR: aminoglycoside phosphotransferase from Tn5; aph(3')-II (or nptII); confers resistance to neomycin, kanamycin, and G418 (Geneticin®)
   3452..3604    +  CDS            ble (fragment): BLE_KLEPN - Experimental evidence at protein level: Swiss-Prot protein existence level 1. Binding protein with a strong affinity to the bleomycin family of antibiotics. Binds to CL990; an antimitotic-antibiotic compound. From Klebsiella pneumoniae.
   3663..3710    +  polyA_signal   HSV TK poly(A) signal: herpes simplex virus thymidine kinase polyadenylation signal (Cole and Stacy, 1985)
   3801..3817    -  polyA_signal   bGH poly(A) signal (fragment): bovine growth hormone polyadenylation signal
   4039..4627    +  rep_origin     ori: high-copy-number ColE1/pMB1/pBR322/pUC origin of replication
