[The description below was written by a language model from this plasmid's Addgene catalogue record and pLannotate feature annotations shown in this document.]
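Description:
pMito-LSSmKate2-N1 is a mammalian expression plasmid built on the Clontech N1 backbone, in which a fluorescent protein sits downstream of the cloning site so that inserted sequences become N-terminal fusions. It is propagated in E. coli as a high-copy plasmid through a ColE1/pUC-type origin and also carries an f1 phage origin. A single NeoR/KanR (Tn5 aminoglycoside phosphotransferase) cassette serves both hosts. A bacterial bla-type promoter drives kanamycin resistance in bacteria, while the adjacent SV40 enhancer/early promoter, paired with an HSV TK polyadenylation signal, allows G418 selection of transfected mammalian cells. The short ble, bGH poly(A) and large T antigen fragments in the feature table appear to be partial matches within backbone sequence rather than functional elements.

The payload is driven by the human cytomegalovirus immediate early enhancer and promoter and terminated by an SV40 polyadenylation signal. The mitochondrial presequence of human cytochrome c oxidase subunit VIII (COX8A), cloned between NheI and BamHI, lies upstream of LSS-mKate2, so the fusion protein should be imported into mitochondria. LSS-mKate2 is a monomeric red fluorescent protein with a large Stokes shift, derived from an Entacmaea quadricolor protein and annotated as having very low acid sensitivity. The record lists six substitutions relative to mKate, numbered according to EGFP; these describe the fluorescent protein rather than the COX8 targeting sequence. The construct is suited to labelling mitochondria in live or fixed mammalian cells. The large gap between excitation and emission should also make it useful for multicolour imaging alongside conventional red or green reporters, although the record does not state specific applications.
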