Addgene plasmid #31879: pMito-LSSmKate2-N1
Depositing lab: Vladislav Verkhusha. Depositing organization: Albert Einstein College of Medicine. Publication: Monomeric red fluorescent proteins with a large Stokes shift. Piatkevich KD, Hulit J, Subach OM, Wu B, Abdulla A, Segall JE, Verkhusha VV. Proc Natl Acad Sci U S A. 2010 Mar 23;107(12):5369-74. Epub 2010 Mar 8. 10.1073/pnas.0914365107 PubMed 20212155.
Backbone
  Vector backbone: N1
  Backbone manufacturer: Clontech
  Backbone size w/o insert (bp): 4646
  Modifications to backbone: LSS-mKate2 insert
  Vector type: Mammalian Expression
  Selectable markers: Neomycin (select with G418)
Growth in bacteria
  Bacterial resistance: Kanamycin, 50 μg/mL
  Growth temperature: 37°C
  Growth strain: DH5alpha
  Copy number: High Copy
Gene/Insert
  Gene/Insert name: human cytochrome C oxidase subunit VIII
  Species: H. sapiens (human)
  Insert size (bp): 95
  Mutation: K69Y/P131T/S148G/M167D/T183S/M196V compared to mKate but numbering is relative to EGFP.
  Entrez Gene: COX8A (a.k.a. COX, COX8, COX8-2, COX8L, MC4DN15, VIII, VIII-L)
  Cloning method: Restriction Enzyme; 5′ cloning site NheI (not destroyed); 3′ cloning site BamHI (not destroyed)
  Sequencing primers: 5′ ggtaggcgtgtacggtgggag
Terms and licenses: Academic/Nonprofit Terms; Industry Terms: Not Available to Industry
How to cite: pMito-LSSmKate2-N1 was a gift from Vladislav Verkhusha (Addgene plasmid # 31879 ; http://n2t.net/addgene:31879 ; RRID:Addgene_31879)
