>Addgene plasmid #31879 | pMito-LSSmKate2-N1 | addgene partial sequence | sequence record 37459 | CMV-F
CCGCTAGCATGTCCGTCCTGACGCCGCTGCTGCTGCGGGGCTTGACAGGCTCGGCCCGGCGGCTCCCAGT
GCCGCGCGCCAAGATCCATTCGTTGGGGGATCCACCGGTCGCCACCATGAGCGAGCTGATTAAGGAGAAC
ATGCACATGAAGCTGTACATGGAAGGCACCGTGAACAACCACCACTTCAAGTGCACATCCGAGGGCGAAG
GCAAGCCCTACGAGGGCACCCAGACCATGAGAATCAAGGTGGTCGAGGGCGGCCCTCTACCCTTCGCCTT
CGACATCTTGGCTACCAGCTTCATGTACGGCAGCTACACCTTCATCAACCACACCCAGGGCATCCCCGAC
TTCTTTAAGCAGTCCTTCCCTGAGGGCTTCACATGGGAGAGAGTCACCACATACGAAGACGGGGGCGTGC
TGACCGCTACCCAGGACACCAGCCTCCAGGACGGTTGCCTCATCTACAACGTCAAGATCAGAGGGGTGAA
CTTCACATCCAACGGCCCTGTGATGCAGAAGAAAACACTCGGCTGGGAGGCCGGCACCGAGATGCTGTAC
CCCGCTGACGGCGGCCTGGAAGGCAGATCTGACGACGCCCTGAAGCTCGTGGGCGGGGGCCACCTGATCT
GCAACTTGAAGAGCACATACAGATCCAAGAAACCCGCTAAGAATCTCAAGGTGCCCGGCGTCTACTATGT
GGACCGAAGACTGGAAAGAATCAAGGAGGCCGACAAAGAGACCTACGTCGAGCAGCACGAGGTGGCTGTG
GCCAGATACTGCGACCTCCCTAGCAAACTGGGGCACAAGCTTAATTAAAGCGGCCGCGACTCTAGATCAT
AATCAGCCATACCACATTTGTAGAGGTTTTACTTGCTT
